Addgene plasmid #72924: pEN_TT 3XFLAG-S37A-GATA6-3XAU1_RNAi resistant
Purpose: Gateway entry vector for an inducible N-terminally 3XFLAG-tagged and C-terminally AU1-tagged, RNAi resistant human S37A-GATA6
Depositing lab: Kevin Janes. Depositing organization: University of Virginia. Publication: TNF-insulin crosstalk at the transcription factor GATA6 is revealed by a model that links signaling and transcriptomic data tensors. Chitforoushzadeh Z, Ye Z, Sheng Z, LaRue S, Fry RC, Lauffenburger DA, Janes KA. Sci Signal. 2016 Jun 7;9(431):ra59. doi: 10.1126/scisignal.aad3373. PubMed 27273097.
Backbone
  Vector backbone: pEN_TTmiRC2
  Backbone manufacturer: Addgene#25752
  Backbone size w/o insert (bp): 4422
  Total vector size (bp): 5695
  Vector type: Bacterial Expression ; entry vector for gateway cloning
Growth in bacteria
  Bacterial resistance: Gentamicin, 10 μg/mL
  Growth temperature: 37°C
  Growth strain: DH5alpha
  Copy number: Unknown
Gene/Insert
  Gene/Insert name: GATA Binding Protein 6 (alt name: GATA6)
  Species: H. sapiens (human)
  Insert size (bp): 1917
  Mutation: Serine#37 changed to Alanine;Silent mutations made on Arginine#479,Proline#480,Leucine#481 & Alanine#482
  GenBank ID: NM_005257
  Entrez Gene: GATA6
  Promoter: TRE tight
  Tag / fusion protein: 3XFLAG (N terminal on insert); 3XAU1 (C terminal on insert)
  Cloning method: Restriction Enzyme; 5′ cloning site SpeI (not destroyed); 3′ cloning site MfeI (not destroyed)
  Sequencing primers: 5′ pCEP-fwd
Terms and licenses: Academic/Nonprofit Terms; Industry Terms: Not Available to Industry
How to cite: pEN_TT 3XFLAG-S37A-GATA6-3XAU1_RNAi resistant was a gift from Kevin Janes (Addgene plasmid # 72924 ; http://n2t.net/addgene:72924 ; RRID:Addgene_72924)
