[The description below was written by a language model from this plasmid's Addgene catalogue record and pLannotate feature annotations shown in this document.]
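Description:
pEN_TT 3XFLAG-S37A-GATA6-3XAU1_RNAi resistant is a Gateway entry vector built on the pEN_TTmiRC2 backbone, propagated in E. coli under gentamicin selection. Its payload is a tetracycline-inducible expression cassette for a mutant human GATA6, placed between attL1 and attL2 sites. An LR recombination reaction can therefore move the promoter and coding sequence together into a compatible destination vector. The record does not say which destination vector is intended.

Within the attL-flanked region, the tight TRE promoter (seven tet operators upstream of a minimal CMV promoter) drives an open reading frame that begins with three tandem FLAG epitopes fused to the N terminus of GATA6. According to the catalogue entry, a 3XAU1 tag follows at the C terminus; the automated annotation does not call this tag, although unannotated sequence lies between the end of GATA6 and attL2. The GATA6 sequence carries a serine-to-alanine substitution at residue 37. It also has silent changes in the codons for residues 479–482, which make the transcript resistant to RNAi, so the tagged mutant can be expressed while endogenous GATA6 is knocked down. The insert was cloned between SpeI and MfeI sites, both of which are retained.

The feature table comes from a 3,506 nt sequence record, whereas the catalogue lists a total size of 5,695 bp, so the annotation appears to cover only part of the plasmid. No origin of replication is annotated. The gentamicin resistance gene appears only as a fragment at the end of the record, alongside a fragment of a kanamycin resistance gene and a partial rrnB T2 terminator upstream of attL1.
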