Features (pLannotate 1.2.2; 10 found; start..end, strand, type, name):
      1..17      +  terminator     rrnB T2 terminator (fragment): transcription terminator T2 from the E. coli rrnB gene
     67..166     +  protein_bind   attL1: mutant version of attL; recombination site for the Gateway® LR reaction LR Clonase™
    198..512     +  promoter       tight TRE promoter: Tet-responsive promoter PTight, consisting of seven tet operator sequences followed by the minimal CMV promoter
    525..545     +  CDS            FLAG (fragment): FLAG® epitope tag, followed by an enterokinase cleavage site
    549..569     +  CDS            FLAG (fragment): FLAG® epitope tag, followed by an enterokinase cleavage site
    573..593     +  CDS            FLAG (fragment): FLAG® epitope tag, followed by an enterokinase cleavage site
    594..2378    +  CDS            GATA6: GATA6_HUMAN - Experimental evidence at protein level: Swiss-Prot protein existence level 1. Transcriptional activator (PubMed:19666519, PubMed:27756709, PubMed:22750565, PubMed:22824924). Regulates SEMA3C and PLXNA2 (PubMed:19666519). Involved in gene regulation specifically in the gastric epithelium (PubMed:9315713). May regulate genes that protect epithelial cells from bacterial infection (PubMed:16968778). Involved in bone morphogenetic protein (BMP)-mediated cardiac-specific gene expression (By similarity). Binds to BMP response element (BMPRE) DNA sequences within cardiac activating regio
   2471..2570    -  protein_bind   attL2: mutant version of attL; recombination site for the Gateway® LR reaction LR Clonase™
   2693..3319    +  CDS            KanR (fragment): aminoglycoside phosphotransferase; aph(3')-Ia; confers resistance to kanamycin in bacteria or G418 (Geneticin®) in eukaryotes
   3353..3506    -  CDS            GmR (fragment): gentamycin acetyltransferase; aacC1; confers resistance to gentamycin
>Addgene plasmid #72924 | pEN_TT 3XFLAG-S37A-GATA6-3XAU1_RNAi resistant | depositor full sequence | sequence record 138470 | pEN_TT 3XFLAG-S37A-GATA6-3XAU1_RNAi resistant sequence 3506 bps
CTGACGGATGGCCTTTTTGCGTTTCTACAAACTCTTCCTGTTAGTTAGTTACTTAAGCTCGGGCCCCAAA
TAATGATTTTATTTTGACTGATAGTGACCTGTTCGTTGCAACAAATTGATAAGCAATGCTTTTTTATAAT
GCCAACTTTGTACAAAAAAGCAGGCTTTAAAGGAACCAATTCAGTCGACTGGATCCCGAGTTTACTCCCT
ATCAGTGATAGAGAACGTATGTCGAGTTTACTCCCTATCAGTGATAGAGAACGATGTCGAGTTTACTCCC
TATCAGTGATAGAGAACGTATGTCGAGTTTACTCCCTATCAGTGATAGAGAACGTATGTCGAGTTTACTC
CCTATCAGTGATAGAGAACGTATGTCGAGTTTATCCCTATCAGTGATAGAGAACGTATGTCGAGTTTACT
CCCTATCAGTGATAGAGAACGTATGTCGAGGTAGGCGTGTACGGTGGGAGGCCTATATAAGCAGAGCTCG
TTTAGTGAACCGTCAGATCGCCACTAGTATGGACTACAAGGATGACGATGACAAGGACTACAAGGATGAC
GATGACAAGGACTACAAGGATGACGATGACAAGATGGCCTTGACTGACGGCGGCTGGTGCTTGCCGAAGC
GCTTCGGGGCCGCGGGTGCGGACGCCAGCGACTCCAGAGCCTTTCCAGCGCGGGAGCCCTCCACGCCGCC
TGCCCCCATCTCTTCCTCGTCCTCCTCCTGCTCCCGGGGCGGAGAGCGGGGCCCCGGCGGCGCCAGCAAC
TGCGGGACGCCTCAGCTCGACACGGAGGCGGCGGCCGGACCCCCGGCCCGCTCGCTGCTGCTCAGTTCCT
ACGCTTCGCATCCCTTCGGGGCTCCCCACGGACCTTCGGCGCCTGGGGTCGCGGGCCCCGGGGGCAACCT
GTCGAGCTGGGAGGACTTGCTGCTGTTCACTGACCTCGACCAAGCCGCGACCGCCAGCAAGCTGCTGTGG
TCCAGCCGCGGCGCCAAGCTGAGCCCCTTCGCACCCGAGCAGCCGGAGGAGATGTACCAGACCCTCGCCG
CTCTCTCCAGCCAGGGTCCGGCCGCCTACGACGGCGCGCCCGGCGGCTTCGTGCACTCTGCGGCCGCGGC
GGCAGCAGCCGCGGCGGCGGCCAGCTCCCCGGTCTACGTGCCCACCACCCGCGTGGGTTCCATGCTGCCC
GGCCTACCGTACCACCTGCAGGGGTCGGGCAGTGGGCCAGCCAACCACGCGGGCGGCGCGGGCGCGCACC
CCGGCTGGCCTCAGGCCTCGGCCGACAGCCCTCCATACGGCAGCGGAGGCGGCGCGGCTGGCGGCGGGGC
CGCGGGGCCTGGCGGCGCTGGCTCAGCCGCGGCGCACGTCTCGGCGCGCTTCCCCTACTCTCCCAGCCCG
CCCATGGCCAACGGCGCCGCGCGGGAGCCGGGAGGCTACGCGGCGGCGGGCAGTGGGGGCGCGGGAGGCG
TGAGCGGCGGCGGCAGTAGCCTGGCGGCCATGGGCGGCCGCGAGCCCCAGTACAGCTCGCTGTCGGCCGC
GCGGCCGCTGAACGGGACGTACCACCACCACCACCACCACCACCACCACCATCCGAGCCCCTACTCGCCC
TACGTGGGGGCGCCACTGACGCCTGCCTGGCCCGCCGGACCCTTCGAGACCCCGGTGCTGCACAGCCTGC
AGAGCCGCGCCGGAGCCCCGCTCCCGGTGCCCCGGGGTCCCAGTGCAGACCTGCTGGAGGACCTGTCCGA
GAGCCGCGAGTGCGTGAACTGCGGCTCCATCCAGACGCCGCTGTGGCGGCGGGACGGCACCGGCCACTAC
CTGTGCAACGCCTGCGGGCTCTACAGCAAGATGAACGGCCTCAGCCGGCCCCTCATCAAGCCGCAGAAGC
GCGTGCCTTCATCACGGCGGCTTGGATTGTCCTGTGCCAACTGTCACACCACAACTACCACCTTATGGCG
CAGAAACGCCGAGGGTGAACCCGTGTGCAATGCTTGTGGACTCTACATGAAACTCCATGGGGTGCCGCGA
CCGCTAGCGATGAAGAAAGAGGGAATTCAAACCAGGAAACGAAAACCTAAGAACATAAATAAATCAAAGA
CTTGCTCTGGTAATAGCAATAATTCCATTCCCATGACTCCAACTTCCACCTCTTCTAACTCAGATGATTG
CAGCAAAAATACTTCCCCCACAACACAACCTACAGCCTCAGGGGCGGGTGCCCCGGTGATGACTGGTGCG
GGAGAGAGCACCAATCCCGAGAACAGCGAGCTCAAGTATTCGGGTCAAGATGGGCTCTACATAGGCGTCA
GTCTCGCCTCGCCGGCCGAAGTCACGTCCTCCGTGCGACCGGATTCCTGGTGCGCCCTGGCCCTGGCCGA
CACCTACCGCTACATCGACACCTACCGCTACATCGACACCTACCGCTACATCTAACAATTGGAAGACTAA
TGCGTTTTCGAGATATCTAGACCCAGCTTTCTTGTACAAAGTTGGCATTATAAGAAAGCATTGCTTATCA
ATTTGTTGCAACGAACAGGTCACTATCAGTCAAAATAAAATCATTATTTGCCATCCAGCTGCAGCTCTGG
CCCGTGTCTCAAAATCTCTGATGTTACATTGCACAAGATAAAAATATATCATCATGAACAATAAAACTGT
CTGCTTACATAAACAGTAATACAAGGGGTGTTATGAGCCATATTCAACGGGAAACGTCGAGGCCGCGATT
AAATTCCAACATGGATGCTGATTTATATGGGTATAAATGGGCTCGCGATAATGTCGGGCAATCAGGTGCG
ACAATCTATCGCTTGTATGGGAAGCCCGATGCGCCAGAGTTGTTTCTGAAACATGGCAAAGGTAGCGTTG
CCAATGATGTTACAGATGAGATGGTCAGACTAAACTGGCTGACGGAATTTATGCCTCTTCCGACCATCAA
GCATTTTATCCGTACTCCTGATGATGCATGGTTACTCACCACTGCGATCCCCGGAAAAACAGCATTCCAG
GTATTAGAAGAATATCCTGATTCAGGTGAAAATATTGTTGATGCGCTGGCAGTGTCCCTGCGCCGGTTGC
ATTCGATTCCTGTTTGTAATTGTCCTTTTAACAGCGATCGCGTATTTCGTCTCGCTCAGGCGCAATCACG
AATGAATAACGGTTTGGTTGATGCGAGTGATTTTGATGACGAGCGTAATGGCTGGCCTGTTGAACAAGTC
TGGAAAGAAATGCATAAACTTTTGCCATTCTCACCGGATTCAGTCGTCACTCATGGTGATTTCTCACTTG
ATAACCTTATTTTTGACGAGGGGAAATTAGGCCGGGAAGCCGATCTCGGCTTGAACGAATTGTTAGGTGG
CGGTACTTGGGTCGATATCAAAGTGCATCACTTCTTCCCGTATGCCCAACTTTGTATAGAGAGCCACTGC
GGGATCGTCACCGTAATCTGCTTGCACGTAGATCACATAAGCACCAAGCGCGTTGGCCTCATGCTTGAGG
AGATTG
