>Addgene plasmid #72924 | pEN_TT 3XFLAG-S37A-GATA6-3XAU1_RNAi resistant | depositor partial sequence | sequence record 133704 | reverse sequence
AGCCCGCNCCNGTGCCCCGGGGTCCCAGTGCAGACCTGCTGGAGGACCTGTCCGAGAGCCGCGAGTGCGT
GAACTGCGGCTCCATCCAGACGCCGCTGTGGCGGCGGGACGGCACCGNCCACTACCTGTGCAACGCCTGC
GGGCTCTACAGCAAGATGAACGGCNTCAGCCGGCCCCTCATCAAGCCGCAGAAGCGCGTGCCTTCATCAC
GGCGGCTTGGATTGTCCTGTGCCAACTGTCACACCACAACTACCACCTTATGGCGCAGAAACGCCGAGGG
TGAACCCGTGTGCAATGCTTGTGGACTCTACATGAAACTCCATGGGGTGCCGCGACCGCTAGCGATGAAG
AAAGAGGGAATTCAAACCAGGAAACGAAAACCTAAGAACATAAATAAATCAAAGACTTGCTCTGGTAATA
GCAATAATTCCATTCCCATGACTCCAACTTCCACCTCTTCTAACTCAGATGATTGCAGCAAAAATACTTC
CCCCACAACACAACCTACAGCCTCAGGGGCGGGTGCCCCGGTGATGACTGGTGCGGGAGAGAGCACCAAT
CCCGAGAACAGCGAGCTCAAGTATTCGGGTCAAGATGGGCTCTACATAGGCGTCAGTCTCGCCTCGCCGG
CCGAAGTCACGTCCTCCGTGCGACCGGATTCCTGGTGCGCCCTGGCCCTGGCCGACACCTACCGCTACAT
CGACACCTACCGCTACATCGACACCTACCGCTACATCTAACAATTGGAAGACTAATGCGTTTTCGAGATA
TCTAGACCCAGCTTTCTTGTACAAAGTTGGCATTATAAGAAAGCATTGCTTATCAATTTGTTGCAACGAA
CAGGTCACTATCAGTCAAAATAAAATCATTATTTGCCATCCAGCTGCAGCTCTGGCCCGTGTCTCAAAAT
CTCTGATGTTACATTGCACAAGATAAAAATATATCATCATGAACAATAAAAC
