>Addgene plasmid #72924 | pEN_TT 3XFLAG-S37A-GATA6-3XAU1_RNAi resistant | addgene partial sequence | sequence record 138472 | pENTR1A-3 5'-GTAACATCAGAGATTTTGAGACAC-3'
CTGGATGGCAAATAATGATTTTATTTTGACTGATAGTGACCTGTTCGTTGCAACAAATTGATAAGCAATG
CTTTCTTATAATGCCAACTTTGTACAAGAAAGCTGGGTCTAGATATCTCGAAAACGCATTAGTCTTCCAA
TTGTTAGATGTAGCGGTAGGTGTCGATGTAGCGGTAGGTGTCGATGTAGCGGTAGGTGTCGGCCAGGGCC
AGGGCGCACCAGGAATCCGGTCGCACGGAGGACGTGACTTCGGCCGGCGAGGCGAGACTGACGCCTATGT
AGAGCCCATCTTGACCCGAATACTTGAGCTCGCTGTTCTCGGGATTGGTGCTCTCTCCCGCACCAGTCAT
CACCGGGGCACCCGCCCCTGAGGCTGTAGGTTGTGTTGTGGGGGAAGTATTTTTGCTGCAATCATCTGAG
TTAGAAGAGGTGGAAGTTGGAGTCATGGGAATGGAATTATTGCTATTACCAGAGCAAGTCTTTGATTTAT
TTATGTTCTTAGGTTTTCGTTTCCTGGTTTGAATTCCCTCTTTCTTCATCGCTAGCGGTCGCGGCACCCC
ATG
