>Addgene plasmid #72924 | pEN_TT 3XFLAG-S37A-GATA6-3XAU1_RNAi resistant | addgene partial sequence | sequence record 139545 | pLPC-5 5'-TAGGCGTGTACGGTGGGA-3'
AGATCGCCACTAGTATGGACTACAAGGATGACGATGACAAGGACTACAAGGATGACGATGACAAGGACTA
CAAGGATGACGATGACAAGATGGCCTTGACTGACGGCGGCTGGTGCTTGCCGAAGCGCTTCGGGGCCGCG
GGTGCGGACGCCAGCGACTCCAGAGCCTTTCCAGCGCGGGAGCCCTCCACGCCGCCTGCCCCCATCTCTT
CCTCGTCCTCCTCCTGCTCCCGGGGCGGAGAGCGGGGCCCCGGCGGCGCCAGCAACTGCGGGACGCCTCA
GCTCGACACGGAGGCGGCGGCCGGACCCCCGGCCCGCTCGCTGCTGCTCAGTTCCTACGCTTCGCATCCC
TTCGGGGCTCCCCACGGACCTTCGGCGCCTGGGGTCGCGGGCCCCGGGGGCAACCTGTCGAGCTGGGAGG
ACTTGCTGCTGTTCACTGACCTCGACCAAGCCGCGACCGCCAGCAAGCTGCTGTGGTCCAGCCGCGGCGC
CAAGCTGAGCCCCTTCGCACCCGAGCAGCCGGAGGAGATGTACCAGACCCTCGCCGCTCTCTCCAGCCAG
GGTCCGGCCGCCTACGACGGCGCGCCCGGCGGCTTCGTGCACTCTGCGGCCGCGGCGGCAGCAGCCGCGG
CGGCGGCCAGCTCCCCGGTCTACGTGCCCACCACCCGCGTGGGTTCCATGCTGCCCGGCCTACCGTACCA
CCTGCAGGGGTCGGGCAGTGGGCCAGCCAACCACGCGGGCGGCGCGGGCGCGCACCCCGGCTGGCCTCAG
GCCTCGGCCGACAGCCCTCCATACGGCAGCGGAGGCGGC
